Addgene plasmid #229887: AiP12364 - pAAV-AiE0523h-minBG-SYFP2-WPRE3-BGHpA (Alias: CN2364)
Purpose: AiE0523h is an enhancer sequence, designed to drive AAV-mediated transgene expression in specific brain cell types
Depositing lab: Allen Institute for Brain Science & Jonathan Ting. Depositing organization: Allen Institute. Publication: A suite of enhancer AAVs and transgenic mouse lines for genetic access to cortical cell types. Ben-Simon Y, Hooper M, Narayan S, Daigle TL, Dwivedi D, Way SW, Oster A, Stafford DA, Mich JK, Taormina MJ, Martinez RA, Opitz-Araya X, Roth JR, Alexander JR, Allen S, Amster A, Arbuckle J, Ayala A, Baker PM, Bakken TE, Barcelli T, Barta S, Bendrick J, Bertagnolli D, Bielstein C, Bishwakarma P, Bowlus J, Boyer G, Brouner K, Casian B, Casper T, Chakka AB, Chakrabarty R, Chance RK, Chavan S, Clark M, Colbert K, Collman F, Daniel S, Departee M, DiValentin P, Donadio N, Dotson N, Egdorf T, Fliss T, Gabitto M, Garcia J, Gary A, Gasperini M, Gloe J, Goldy J, Gore BB, Graybuck L, Greisman N, Haeseleer F, Halterman C, Haradon Z, Hastings SD, Helback O, Ho W, Hockemeyer D, Huang C, Huff S, Hunker A, Johansen N, Jones D, Juneau Z, Kalmbach B, Kannan M, Khem S, Kussick E, Kutsal R, Larsen R, Lee C, Lee AY, Leibly M, Lenz GH, Li S, Liang E, Lusk N, Madigan Z, Malloy J, Malone J, McCue R, Melchor J, Mollenkopf T, Moosman S, Morin E, Newman D, Ng L, Ngo K, Omstead V, Otto S, Oyama A, Pena N, Pham T, Phillips E, Pom CA, Potekhina L, Ransford S, Ray PL, Rette D, Reynoldson C, Rimorin C, Rocha D, Ruiz A, Sanchez REA, Sawyer L, Sedeno-Cortes A, Sevigny JP, Shapovalova N, Shepard N, Shulga L, Sigler AR, Siverts L, Soliman S, Somasundaram S, Staats B, Stewart K, Szelenyi E, Tieu M, Trader C, Tran A, van Velthoven CTJ, Walker M, Wang Y, Weed N, Wirthlin M, Wood T, Wynalda B, Yao Z, Zhou T, Ariza J, Dee N, Reding M, Ronellenfitch K, Mufti S, Sunkin SM, Smith KA, Esposito L, Waters J, Thyagarajan B, Yao S, Lein ES, Zeng H, Levi BP, Ngai J, Ting JT, Tasic B. Cell. 2025 May 16:S0092-8674(25)00513-6. doi: 10.1016/j.cell.2025.05.002. PubMed 40403729.
Backbone
  Vector backbone: rAAV
  Vector type: AAV
Growth in bacteria
  Bacterial resistance: Ampicillin, 100 μg/mL
  Growth temperature: 30°C
  Growth strain: NEB Stable
  Copy number: High Copy
Gene/Insert
  Gene/Insert name: SYFP2
  Species: Synthetic
  Cloning method: Restriction Enzyme; 5′ cloning site Unknown (unknown if destroyed); 3′ cloning site Unknown (unknown if destroyed)
Terms and licenses: Academic/Nonprofit Terms; Industry Terms: Not Available to Industry
Depositor comments: Allen Institute plasmid alias: CN2364
How to cite: AiP12364 - pAAV-AiE0523h-minBG-SYFP2-WPRE3-BGHpA (Alias: CN2364) was a gift from Allen Institute for Brain Science & Jonathan Ting (Addgene plasmid # 229887 ; http://n2t.net/addgene:229887 ; RRID:Addgene_229887)
