[The description below was written by a language model from this plasmid's Addgene catalogue record and pLannotate feature annotations shown in this document.]
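Description:
AiP12364 - pAAV-AiE0523h-minBG-SYFP2-WPRE3-BGHpA (alias CN2364) is a recombinant AAV transfer plasmid of about 4.8 kb, built to package a cell-type-targeting reporter genome into AAV particles for delivery to brain tissue. It is maintained in bacteria through a high-copy ColE1/pUC-type origin and selected with ampicillin via the β-lactamase gene and its native promoter. The backbone also carries an f1 phage origin and small remnants of the pBR322 bom and rop regions. AAV2 inverted terminal repeats flank the expression cassette and provide the cis signals for genome replication and encapsidation. In the annotation the right-hand ITR is detected in full, while the left-hand one appears only as two short fragments, which may reflect the difficulty of sequencing or annotating these repeats, or a partial ITR.

The payload, as the name indicates, is the enhancer AiE0523h placed upstream of a minimal beta-globin promoter (minBG). Neither element is annotated in the feature table, but both presumably lie in the unannotated stretch between the left ITR and the reporter. A minimal promoter has little activity of its own, so expression depends on the enhancer, which is intended to restrict transgene expression to specific brain cell types; the record does not say which types. The reporter is SYFP2, a rapidly maturing monomeric yellow fluorescent protein derived from Aequorea victoria. It is followed by WPRE3, a shortened woodchuck hepatitis virus posttranscriptional element (seen as two WPRE fragments) that boosts transcript expression, and by the bovine growth hormone polyadenylation signal. The construct belongs to a collection of enhancer AAVs for genetic access to cortical cell types, and it serves to label and evaluate the cell population in which the enhancer is active.
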