Features (pLannotate 1.2.2; 14 found; start..end, strand, type, name):
     12..39      +  repeat_region  AAV2 ITR (fragment): inverted terminal repeat of adeno-associated virus serotype 2 inverted
     68..95      +  repeat_region  AAV2 ITR (fragment): inverted terminal repeat of adeno-associated virus serotype 2 inverted
    864..1580    +  CDS            SYFP2: SYFP2 is a basic (constitutively fluorescent) yellow fluorescent protein published in 2006, derived from Aequorea victoria. It is reported to be a very rapidly-maturing monomer with moderate acid sensitivity.
   1620..1777    +  misc_feature   WPRE (fragment): woodchuck hepatitis virus posttranscriptional regulatory element
   1783..1863    +  misc_feature   WPRE (fragment): woodchuck hepatitis virus posttranscriptional regulatory element
   1880..1991    +  polyA_signal   bGH poly(A) signal: bovine growth hormone polyadenylation signal
   2109..2249    +  repeat_region  AAV2 ITR: inverted terminal repeat of adeno-associated virus serotype 2 inverted
   2254..2305    -  misc_feature   bom (fragment): basis of mobility region from pBR322
   2324..2779    +  rep_origin     f1 ori (sequence partly withheld): f1 bacteriophage origin of replication; arrow indicates direction of (+) strand synthesis
   2780..2829    -  misc_feature   bom (fragment): basis of mobility region from pBR322
   2931..2966    -  CDS            rop (fragment): Rop protein, which maintains plasmids at low copy number; rop
   3061..3165    +  promoter       AmpR promoter: bla
   3166..4026    +  CDS            AmpR: β-lactamase; bla; confers resistance to ampicillin, carbenicillin, and related antibiotics
   4197..4785    +  rep_origin     ori: high-copy-number ColE1/pMB1/pBR322/pUC origin of replication
>Addgene plasmid #229887 | AiP12364 - pAAV-AiE0523h-minBG-SYFP2-WPRE3-BGHpA (Alias: CN2364) | addgene full sequence | sequence record 460594 | Addgene NGS Result
CCTGCAGGCAGCTGCGCGCTCGCTCGCTCACTGAGGCCGCCCGGGCGTCGGGCGACCTTTGGTCGCCCGG
CCTCAGTGAGCGAGCGAGCGCGCAGAGAGGGAGTGGCCAACTCCATCACTAGGGGTTCCTGCGGCCGCAC
GCGTCAGGGGTGTGGCATCAGCTATCTGGATAAAAATGAGGAATTAAGAGAATAGCAGATAACACTAGTA
CACAGAGTAGTAAAGTAAGATTGGTGATGATTTTCAATCCACCTCTACTTGGGCTTTTTATTCCCTTCGT
CTTAATTTTTTCTTTCTGTCTGATGTTCTTTGGAAAAAATCAGAGTGTGGCAAGTTGGTCTTGCTCGTAG
GGGTGCTAGAAGAAGTTACATTTACCCAATGCATTGGATATTAGATATACCCAAGATAACTGTCAGGTCA
GGTGGTGTGAAGACAGGGAAGATTTTGGAGCCAGTAATCGGGAATATAATGGGGGAAGGAAGAGAAGCCA
GAAAACAAAGACTAAAGTAGTGGTTCTTAACTCTGGCTGTATATTACAGCACATATGGTCCTTTGGAAAA
ACACGGAAGCTGGTGCCCCACATTCAGAGATTCAGATATAATCAGAGATTCAGATATAATAGGTCTGGAT
GAAGCTTGGGCATTGCTATTTCTCCAAATCTTTCTAGATTATTCCAAAGCACAGGCAAGACTAAAAATTA
ATGTAAACTAAGAGTAAGGGTCCCTAGTAGATCTTTTTCATATATGATGCGAAGCCCAGGTTCAGAGCTC
GGGCTGGGCATAAAAGTCAGGGCAGAGCCATCTATTGCTTACATTTGCTTCTGGGATCCAGATCTTTCGA
AGCTAGCGCTACCGGTCGCCACCATGGTGAGCAAGGGCGAGGAGCTGTTCACCGGGGTGGTGCCCATCCT
GGTCGAGCTGGACGGCGACGTAAACGGCCACAAGTTCAGCGTGTCCGGCGAGGGCGAGGGCGATGCCACC
TACGGCAAGCTGACCCTGAAGCTGATCTGCACCACCGGCAAGCTGCCCGTGCCCTGGCCCACCCTCGTGA
CCACCCTGGGCTACGGCGTGCAGTGCTTCGCCCGCTACCCCGACCACATGAAGCAGCACGACTTCTTCAA
GTCCGCCATGCCCGAAGGCTACGTCCAGGAGCGCACCATCTTCTTCAAGGACGACGGCAACTACAAGACC
CGCGCCGAGGTGAAGTTCGAGGGCGACACCCTGGTGAACCGCATCGAGCTGAAGGGCATCGACTTCAAGG
AGGACGGCAACATCCTGGGGCACAAGCTGGAGTACAACTACAACAGCCACAACGTCTATATCACCGCCGA
CAAGCAGAAGAACGGCATCAAGGCCAACTTCAAGATCCGCCACAACATCGAGGACGGCGGCGTGCAGCTC
GCCGACCACTACCAGCAGAACACCCCCATCGGCGACGGCCCCGTGCTGCTGCCCGACAACCACTACCTGA
GCTACCAGTCCAAGCTGAGCAAAGACCCCAACGAGAAGCGCGATCACATGGTCCTGCTGGAGTTCGTGAC
CGCCGCCGGGATCACTCTCGGCATGGACGAGCTGTACAAGTAAGTCGACGGCGCGCCGCGGCCGCGAATT
CGATATCATAATCAACCTCTGGATTACAAAATTTGTGAAAGATTGACTGGTATTCTTAACTATGTTGCTC
CTTTTACGCTATGTGGATACGCTGCTTTAATGCCTTTGTATCATGCTATTGCTTCCCGTATGGCTTTCAT
TTTCTCCTCCTTGTATAAATCCTGGTTAGTTCTTGCCACGGCGGAACTCATCGCCGCCTGCCTTGCCCGC
TGCTGGACAGGGGCTCGGCTGTTGGGCACTGACAATTCCGTGGCTCGAGAGATCTTCGACTGTGCCTTCT
AGTTGCCAGCCATCTGTTGTTTGCCCCTCCCCCGTGCCTTCCTTGACCCTGGAAGGTGCCACTCCCACTG
TCCTTTCCTAATAAAATGAGGAAATTGCATCGCATTGTCTGAGTAGGTGTCATTCTATTCTGGGGGGTGG
GGTGGGGCAGGACAGCAAGGGGGAGGATTGGGAAGACAATAGCAGGCATGAGATCTCACGTGCGGACCGA
GCGGCCGCAGGAACCCCTAGTGATGGAGTTGGCCACTCCCTCTCTGCGCGCTCGCTCGCTCACTGAGGCC
GGGCGACCAAAGGTCGCCCGACGCCCGGGCTTTGCCCGGGCGGCCTCAGTGAGCGAGCGAGCGCGCAGCT
GCCTGCAGGGGCGCCTGATGCGGTATTTTCTCCTTACGCATCTGTGCGGTATTTCACACCGCATA
[95 nt withheld, positions 2306-2400]
T
[46 nt withheld, positions 2402-2447]
C
[141 nt withheld, positions 2449-2589]
CCTTTGACGTTGGAGTCCACGTTCTTT
[37 nt withheld, positions 2617-2653]
ACTCTATCTCGGGCTATTCTTTTGATTTATAAGGGATTTTGCCGATTTCGGTCTATTGGTTAAAAAATGA
GCTGATTTAACAAAAATTTAACGCGAATTTTAACAAAATATTAACGTTTACAATTTTATGGTGCACTCTC
AGTACAATCTGCTCTGATGCCGCATAGTTAAGCCAGCCCCGACACCCGCCAACACCCGCTGACGCGCCCT
GACGGGCTTGTCTGCTCCCGGCATCCGCTTACAGACAAGCTGTGACCGTCTCCGGGAGCTGCATGTGTCA
GAGGTTTTCACCGTCATCACCGAAACGCGCGAGACGAAAGGGCCTCGTGATACGCCTATTTTTATAGGTT
AATGTCATGATAATAATGGTTTCTTAGACGTCAGGTGGCACTTTTCGGGGAAATGTGCGCGGAACCCCTA
TTTGTTTATTTTTCTAAATACATTCAAATATGTATCCGCTCATGAGACAATAACCCTGATAAATGCTTCA
ATAATATTGAAAAAGGAAGAGTATGAGTATTCAACATTTCCGTGTCGCCCTTATTCCCTTTTTTGCGGCA
TTTTGCCTTCCTGTTTTTGCTCACCCAGAAACGCTGGTGAAAGTAAAAGATGCTGAAGATCAGTTGGGTG
CACGAGTGGGTTACATCGAACTGGATCTCAACAGCGGTAAGATCCTTGAGAGTTTTCGCCCCGAAGAACG
TTTTCCAATGATGAGCACTTTTAAAGTTCTGCTATGTGGCGCGGTATTATCCCGTATTGACGCCGGGCAA
GAGCAACTCGGTCGCCGCATACACTATTCTCAGAATGACTTGGTTGAGTACTCACCAGTCACAGAAAAGC
ATCTTACGGATGGCATGACAGTAAGAGAATTATGCAGTGCTGCCATAACCATGAGTGATAACACTGCGGC
CAACTTACTTCTGACAACGATCGGAGGACCGAAGGAGCTAACCGCTTTTTTGCACAACATGGGGGATCAT
GTAACTCGCCTTGATCGTTGGGAACCGGAGCTGAATGAAGCCATACCAAACGACGAGCGTGACACCACGA
TGCCTGTAGCAATGGCAACAACGTTGCGCAAACTATTAACTGGCGAACTACTTACTCTAGCTTCCCGGCA
ACAATTAATAGACTGGATGGAGGCGGATAAAGTTGCAGGACCACTTCTGCGCTCGGCCCTTCCGGCTGGC
TGGTTTATTGCTGATAAATCTGGAGCCGGTGAGCGTGGGTCTCGCGGTATCATTGCAGCACTGGGGCCAG
ATGGTAAGCCCTCCCGTATCGTAGTTATCTACACGACGGGGAGTCAGGCAACTATGGATGAACGAAATAG
ACAGATCGCTGAGATAGGTGCCTCACTGATTAAGCATTGGTAACTGTCAGACCAAGTTTACTCATATATA
CTTTAGATTGATTTAAAACTTCATTTTTAATTTAAAAGGATCTAGGTGAAGATCCTTTTTGATAATCTCA
TGACCAAAATCCCTTAACGTGAGTTTTCGTTCCACTGAGCGTCAGACCCCGTAGAAAAGATCAAAGGATC
TTCTTGAGATCCTTTTTTTCTGCGCGTAATCTGCTGCTTGCAAACAAAAAAACCACCGCTACCAGCGGTG
GTTTGTTTGCCGGATCAAGAGCTACCAACTCTTTTTCCGAAGGTAACTGGCTTCAGCAGAGCGCAGATAC
CAAATACTGTTCTTCTAGTGTAGCCGTAGTTAGGCCACCACTTCAAGAACTCTGTAGCACCGCCTACATA
CCTCGCTCTGCTAATCCTGTTACCAGTGGCTGCTGCCAGTGGCGATAAGTCGTGTCTTACCGGGTTGGAC
TCAAGACGATAGTTACCGGATAAGGCGCAGCGGTCGGGCTGAACGGGGGGTTCGTGCACACAGCCCAGCT
TGGAGCGAACGACCTACACCGAACTGAGATACCTACAGCGTGAGCTATGAGAAAGCGCCACGCTTCCCGA
AGGGAGAAAGGCGGACAGGTATCCGGTAAGCGGCAGGGTCGGAACAGGAGAGCGCACGAGGGAGCTTCCA
GGGGGAAACGCCTGGTATCTTTATAGTCCTGTCGGGTTTCGCCACCTCTGACTTGAGCGTCGATTTTTGT
GATGCTCGTCAGGGGGGCGGAGCCTATGGAAAAACGCCAGCAACGCGGCCTTTTTACGGTTCCTGGCCTT
TTGCTGGCCTTTTGCTCACATGT
